>Addgene plasmid #159299 | pCMV-AAVS1-TALEN-L | depositor full sequence | sequence record 307767 | pCMV-AAVS1-TALEN-L sequence 7518 bps
GACGGATCGGGAGATCTCCCGATCCCCTATGGTCGACTCTCAGTACAATCTGCTCTGATGCCGCATAGTT
AAGCCAGTATCTGCTCCCTGCTTGTGTGTTGGAGGTCGCTGAGTAGTGCGCGAGCAAAATTTAAGCTACA
ACAAGGCAAGGCTTGACCGACAATTGCATGAAGAATCTGCTTAGGGTTAGGCGTTTTGCGCTGCTTCGCG
ATGTACGGGCCAGATATACGCGTTGACATTGATTATTGACTAGTTATTAATAGTAATCAATTACGGGGTC
ATTAGTTCATAGCCCATATATGGAGTTCCGCGTTACATAACTTACGGTAAATGGCCCGCCTGGCTGACCG
CCCAACGACCCCCGCCCATTGACGTCAATAATGACGTATGTTCCCATAGTAACGCCAATAGGGACTTTCC
ATTGACGTCAATGGGTGGACTATTTACGGTAAACTGCCCACTTGGCAGTACATCAAGTGTATCATATGCC
AAGTACGCCCCCTATTGACGTCAATGACGGTAAATGGCCCGCCTGGCATTATGCCCAGTACATGACCTTA
TGGGACTTTCCTACTTGGCAGTACATCTACGTATTAGTCATCGCTATTACCATGGTGATGCGGTTTTGGC
AGTACATCAATGGGCGTGGATAGCGGTTTGACTCACGGGGATTTCCAAGTCTCCACCCCATTGACGTCAA
TGGGAGTTTGTTTTGGCACCAAAATCAACGGGACTTTCCAAAATGTCGTAACAACTCCGCCCCATTGACG
CAAATGGGCGGTAGGCGTGTACGGTGGGAGGTCTATATAAGCAGAGCTCTCTGGCTAACTAGAGAACCCA
CTGCTTACTGGCTTATCGAAATTAATACGACTCACTATAGGGAGACCCAAGCTTCCACCATGGACTACAA
GGACCACGACGGCGATTACAAGGATCACGATATCGACTATAAGGACGACGATGACAAGATGGCCCCCAAG
AAAAAGCGGAAAGTGGGCATCCACCGGGGGGTACCAATGGTGGACCTGCGGACCCTGGGCTACAGCCAGC
AGCAGCAAGAGAAGATCAAGCCCAAAGTGCGGAGCACCGTGGCCCAGCACCACGAAGCCCTCGTGGGCCA
CGGCTTTACCCACGCCCACATCGTGGCCCTGAGCCAGCATCCTGCCGCCCTGGGAACAGTGGCCGTGAAG
TACCAGGACATGATCGCCGCCCTGCCCGAGGCCACACACGAGGCCATTGTGGGAGTGGGCAAGCAGTGGT
CCGGCGCCAGAGCCCTGGAAGCCCTGCTGACAGTGGCCGGCGAGCTGAGAGGACCCCCCCTGCAGCTGGA
TACCGGCCAGCTGCTGAAGATCGCCAAGCGGGGAGGCGTGACCGCCGTGGAAGCTGTGCACGCTTGGCGG
AACGCCCTGACAGGCGCCCCTCTGAACCTGACCCCCGACCAGGTGGTGGCCATTGCCTCTCACGACGGCG
GCAAGCAGGCCCTGGAAACCGTGCAGAGACTGCTGCCCGTGCTGTGCCAGGACCACGGCCTGACACCTGA
GCAGGTCGTGGCTATCGCCAGCCACGATGGGGGAAAACAGGCTCTGGAAACAGTCCAGCGGCTGCTCCCT
GTCCTGTGTCAGGCCCATGGACTGACCCCAGATCAGGTCGTCGCAATCGCCTCCCATGACGGGGGGAAAC
AGGCCCTTGAGACAGTGCAACGCCTCCTGCCAGTGCTGTGTCAAGCTCACGGGCTGACCCCTGCACAGGT
GGTCGCTATTGCTAGCCATGACGGCGGAAAGCAAGCACTCGAAACTGTTCAGCGCCTGTTGCCAGTCTTG
TGTCAGGATCATGGCCTCACACCAGACCAAGTGGTGGCAATCGCTAGCAACGGCGGAGGAAAGCAAGCTC
TTGAGACTGTGCAGAGGCTGTTGCCGGTTCTCTGTCAAGACCACGGACTGACTCCCGAACAAGTGGTCGC
CATAGCTTCCCATGATGGGGGCAAGCAGGCATTGGAGACTGTGCAACGGCTGCTCCCGGTGCTTTGCCAG
GCTCACGGACTCACTCCAGACCAGGTTGTGGCTATAGCAAGTCATGATGGCGGCAAACAAGCTCTTGAAA
CCGTTCAACGGCTTCTGCCTGTGCTCTGCCAAGCACATGGCCTGACTCCCGCCCAGGTTGTCGCAATTGC
CAGCAACATCGGAGGGAAACAAGCCTTGGAAACTGTCCAAAGACTGCTTCCGGTCCTTTGTCAAGATCAT
GGACTTACGCCGGATCAAGTGGTTGCTATCGCATCCCACGATGGCGGGAAGCAGGCACTTGAAACGGTCC
AAAGGCTCCTGCCGGTTTTGTGCCAAGACCATGGGCTCACACCCGAACAGGTTGTCGCTATCGCTTCACA
CGACGGTGGCAAACAGGCATTGGAAACAGTTCAGAGACTCCTTCCTGTTCTTTGCCAAGCCCACGGCCTT
ACCCCCGATCAAGTTGTGGCAATTGCAAGCCACGACGGGGGGAAGCAAGCTCTGGAAACGGTTCAAAGAT
TGCTGCCAGTCCTGTGCCAGGCACATGGCCTTACCCCTGCACAAGTCGTGGCTATAGCCTCACATGACGG
TGGAAAACAAGCCCTGGAAACGGTGCAACGACTTCTCCCAGTTCTGTGCCAGGATCATGGGCTGACTCCG
GATCAGGTTGTGGCCATTGCTTCCAATATCGGAGGGAAGCAGGCTCTCGAAACCGTGCAACGCCTGCTTC
CCGTCTTGTGCCAAGATCACGGTCTTACTCCAGAGCAAGTCGTTGCCATTGCATCCCACGACGGGGGCAA
ACAAGCCCTCGAAACTGTCCAGCGGCTCCTGCCCGTTCTTTGTCAAGCACACGGATTGACACCTGACCAA
GTTGTTGCTATTGCCTCCAACATTGGTGGCAAGCAAGCCTTGGAGACAGTTCAAAGGCTCTTGCCCGTGC
TCTGTCAGGCTCATGGTCTTACACCCGCTCAGGTGGTGGCAATAGCCAACAACAACGGCGGAAAACAGGC
ACTTGAGACTGTCCAGAGATTGCTCCCAGTGTTGTGTCAAGACCACGGCTTGACACCAGAACAGGTGGTC
GCAATAGCATCCAACGGCGGAGGCAGACCCGCCCTGGAATCCATTGTGGCCCAGCTGAGCAGACCCGACC
CAGCCCTGGCCGCCCTGACCAACGATCATCTGGTGGCCCTGGCCTGCCTGGGCGGCAGACCTGCTCTGGA
CGCCGTGAAGAAGGGCCTGCCTCACGCCCCTGCCCTGATCAAGCGGACCAACAGAAGAATCCCCGAGCGG
ACCAGCCACCGGGTGGCCGGATCCCAGCTGGTCAAGAGCGAGCTGGAAGAGAAGAAGTCCGAGCTGCGGC
ACAAGCTGAAATACGTGCCCCACGAGTACATCGAGCTGATCGAGATCGCCCGGAACAGCACCCAGGACAG
AATCCTGGAAATGAAGGTCATGGAATTCTTCATGAAGGTGTACGGCTACCGGGGCAAGCACCTGGGCGGC
TCCAGAAAGCCCGACGGCGCCATCTACACCGTGGGCAGCCCCATCGACTACGGCGTGATCGTGGACACCA
AGGCCTACAGCGGCGGCTACAACCTGCCCATCGGACAGGCCGACGAGATGGAAAGATACGTGGAAGAGAA
CCAGACCAGGGACAAGCACCTGAACCCCAACGAGTGGTGGAAGGTGTACCCCAGCAGCGTGACCGAGTTC
AAGTTCCTGTTCGTGTCCGGCCACTTCAAGGGCAACTACAAAGCCCAGCTGACCCGGCTGAACCACATCA
CCAACTGCAACGGCGCCGTGCTGAGCGTGGAAGAACTGCTGATCGGCGGCGAGATGATCAAGGCCGGCAC
CCTGACCCTGGAAGAAGTGCGGCGGAAGTTCAACAATGGCGAGATCAACTTCCGCAGCTGACTCGAGCAT
GCATCTAGAGGGCCCTATTCTATAGTGTCACCTAAATGCTAGAGCTCGCTGATCAGCCTCGACTGTGCCT
TCTAGTTGCCAGCCATCTGTTGTTTGCCCCTCCCCCGTGCCTTCCTTGACCCTGGAAGGTGCCACTCCCA
CTGTCCTTTCCTAATAAAATGAGGAAATTGCATCGCATTGTCTGAGTAGGTGTCATTCTATTCTGGGGGG
TGGGGTGGGGCAGGACAGCAAGGGGGAGGATTGGGAAGACAATAGCAGGCATGCTGGGGATGCGGTGGGC
TCTATGGCTTCTGAGGCGGAAAGAACCAGCTGGGGCTCTAGGGGGTATCCCC
[124 nt withheld, positions 4253-4376]
C
[32 nt withheld, positions 4378-4409]
CA
[57 nt withheld, positions 4412-4468]
A
[49 nt withheld, positions 4470-4518]
CCTTTGACGTTGGAGTCCACGTTCTTT
[37 nt withheld, positions 4546-4582]
ACCCTATCTCGGTCTATTCTTTTGATTTATAAGGGATTTTGGGGATTTCGGCCTATTGGTTAAAAAATGA
GCTGATTTAACAAAAATTTAACGCGAATTAATTCTGTGGAATGTGTGTCAGTTAGGGTGTGGAAAGTCCC
CAGGCTCCCCAGGCAGGCAGAAGTATGCAAAGCATGCATCTCAATTAGTCAGCAACCAGGTGTGGAAAGT
CCCCAGGCTCCCCAGCAGGCAGAAGTATGCAAAGCATGCATCTCAATTAGTCAGCAACCATAGTCCCGCC
CCTAACTCCGCCCATCCCGCCCCTAACTCCGCCCAGTTCCGCCCATTCTCCGCCCCATGGCTGACTAATT
TTTTTTATTTATGCAGAGGCCGAGGCCGCCTCTGCCTCTGAGCTATTCCAGAAGTAGTGAGGAGGCTTTT
TTGGAGGCCTAGGCTTTTGCAAAAAGCTCCCCGAAATGACCGACCAAGCGACGCCCAACCTGCCATCACG
AGATTTCGATTCCACCGCCGCCTTCTATGAAAGGTTGGGCTTCGGAATCGTTTTCCGGGACGCCGGCTGG
ATGATCCTCCAGCGCGGGGATCTCATGCTGGAGTTCTTCGCCCACCCCAACTTGTTTATTGCAGCTTATA
ATGGTTACAAATAAAGCAATAGCATCACAAATTTCACAAATAAAGCATTTTTTTCACTGCATTCTAGTTG
TGGTTTGTCCAAACTCATCAATGTATCTTATCATGTCTGTATACCGTCGACCTCTAGCTAGAGCTTGGCG
TAATCATGGTCATAGCTGTTTCCTGTGTGAAATTGTTATCCGCTCACAATTCCACACAACATACGAGCCG
GAAGCATAAAGTGTAAAGCCTGGGGTGCCTAATGAGTGAGCTAACTCACATTAATTGCGTTGCGCTCACT
GCCCGCTTTCCAGTCGGGAAACCTGTCGTGCCAGCTGCATTAATGAATCGGCCAACGCGCGGGGAGAGGC
GGTTTGCGTATTGGGCGCTCTTCCGCTTCCTCGCTCACTGACTCGCTGCGCTCGGTCGTTCGGCTGCGGC
GAGCGGTATCAGCTCACTCAAAGGCGGTAATACGGTTATCCACAGAATCAGGGGATAACGCAGGAAAGAA
CATGTGAGCAAAAGGCCAGCAAAAGGCCAGGAACCGTAAAAAGGCCGCGTTGCTGGCGTTTTTCCATAGG
CTCCGCCCCCCTGACGAGCATCACAAAAATCGACGCTCAAGTCAGAGGTGGCGAAACCCGACAGGACTAT
AAAGATACCAGGCGTTTCCCCCTGGAAGCTCCCTCGTGCGCTCTCCTGTTCCGACCCTGCCGCTTACCGG
ATACCTGTCCGCCTTTCTCCCTTCGGGAAGCGTGGCGCTTTCTCAATGCTCACGCTGTAGGTATCTCAGT
TCGGTGTAGGTCGTTCGCTCCAAGCTGGGCTGTGTGCACGAACCCCCCGTTCAGCCCGACCGCTGCGCCT
TATCCGGTAACTATCGTCTTGAGTCCAACCCGGTAAGACACGACTTATCGCCACTGGCAGCAGCCACTGG
TAACAGGATTAGCAGAGCGAGGTATGTAGGCGGTGCTACAGAGTTCTTGAAGTGGTGGCCTAACTACGGC
TACACTAGAAGGACAGTATTTGGTATCTGCGCTCTGCTGAAGCCAGTTACCTTCGGAAAAAGAGTTGGTA
GCTCTTGATCCGGCAAACAAACCACCGCTGGTAGCGGTGGTTTTTTTGTTTGCAAGCAGCAGATTACGCG
CAGAAAAAAAGGATCTCAAGAAGATCCTTTGATCTTTTCTACGGGGTCTGACGCTCAGTGGAACGAAAAC
TCACGTTAAGGGATTTTGGTCATGAGATTATCAAAAAGGATCTTCACCTAGATCCTTTTAAATTAAAAAT
GAAGTTTTAAATCAATCTAAAGTATATATGAGTAAACTTGGTCTGACAGTTACCAATGCTTAATCAGTGA
GGCACCTATCTCAGCGATCTGTCTATTTCGTTCATCCATAGTTGCCTGACTCCCCGTCGTGTAGATAACT
ACGATACGGGAGGGCTTACCATCTGGCCCCAGTGCTGCAATGATACCGCGAGACCCACGCTCACCGGCTC
CAGATTTATCAGCAATAAACCAGCCAGCCGGAAGGGCCGAGCGCAGAAGTGGTCCTGCAACTTTATCCGC
CTCCATCCAGTCTATTAATTGTTGCCGGGAAGCTAGAGTAAGTAGTTCGCCAGTTAATAGTTTGCGCAAC
GTTGTTGCCATTGCTACAGGCATCGTGGTGTCACGCTCGTCGTTTGGTATGGCTTCATTCAGCTCCGGTT
CCCAACGATCAAGGCGAGTTACATGATCCCCCATGTTGTGCAAAAAAGCGGTTAGCTCCTTCGGTCCTCC
GATCGTTGTCAGAAGTAAGTTGGCCGCAGTGTTATCACTCATGGTTATGGCAGCACTGCATAATTCTCTT
ACTGTCATGCCATCCGTAAGATGCTTTTCTGTGACTGGTGAGTACTCAACCAAGTCATTCTGAGAATAGT
GTATGCGGCGACCGAGTTGCTCTTGCCCGGCGTCAATACGGGATAATACCGCGCCACATAGCAGAACTTT
AAAAGTGCTCATCATTGGAAAACGTTCTTCGGGGCGAAAACTCTCAAGGATCTTACCGCTGTTGAGATCC
AGTTCGATGTAACCCACTCGTGCACCCAACTGATCTTCAGCATCTTTTACTTTCACCAGCGTTTCTGGGT
GAGCAAAAACAGGAAGGCAAAATGCCGCAAAAAAGGGAATAAGGGCGACACGGAAATGTTGAATACTCAT
ACTCTTCCTTTTTCAATATTATTGAAGCATTTATCAGGGTTATTGTCTCATGAGCGGATACATATTTGAA
TGTATTTAGAAAAATAAACAAATAGGGGTTCCGCGCACATTTCCCCGAAAAGTGCCACCTGACGTC
Features (pLannotate 1.2.2; 23 found; start..end, strand, type, name):
     36..80      -  misc_feature   bom (fragment): basis of mobility region from pBR322
    235..614     +  enhancer       CMV enhancer: human cytomegalovirus immediate early enhancer
    615..818     +  promoter       CMV promoter: human cytomegalovirus (CMV) immediate early promoter
    814..847     +  LTR            5' LTR (truncated) (fragment): truncated 5' long terminal repeat (LTR) from HIV-1
    863..881     +  promoter       T7 promoter: promoter for bacteriophage T7 RNA polymerase
    951..968     +  CDS            FLAG (fragment): FLAG® epitope tag, followed by an enterokinase cleavage site
   1020..1529    +  CDS            avrBs3 (fragment): AVRB3_XANEU - Experimental evidence at protein level: Swiss-Prot protein existence level 1. Avirulence protein. Acts as a transcription factor in C.annuum plants. In susceptible plants lacking the Bs3 resistance gene induces expression of a number of genes, including genes homologous to a family of auxin-induced genes, alpha-expansin genes, pectate lyase, anthocyanidin glucoside rhamnosyl transferase and at least one transcription factor, UPA20. Their expression leads to plant hypertrophy in mesophyll cells, probably mainly mediated by UPA20 (PubMed:17962565). In resistant plants induces the h
   3120..3326    +  CDS            pthXo1 (fragment): PTHX1_XANOP - Also known as tal2b. Experimental evidence at protein level: Swiss-Prot protein existence level 1. Avirulence protein. Acts as a transcription factor in rice, inducing expression of a number of host genes including SWEET11 (Os8N3, XA13, AC Q6YZF3) in susceptible plants with the Xa13 allele. Plants with the xa13 allele, which has an altered promoter, are resistant to bacterial blight caused by this bacterial strain and do not induce SWEET11. The xa13 allele elicits an atypical hypersensitive response (HR). PthXo1 binds SWEET11 promoter DNA in a sequence-specific manner. From Xanth
   3315..3902    +  CDS            fokIR (fragment): T2F1_PLAOK - Also known as rfoKI. Experimental evidence at protein level: Swiss-Prot protein existence level 1. Recognizes the double-stranded sequence 5'-GGATG-3'/3'-CATCC- 5' and cleaves respectively 14 bases after G-1 and 13 bases before C-1. From Planomicrobium okeanokoites (Planococcus okeanokoites) (Flavobacterium okeanokoites).
   3939..3957    -  promoter       SP6 promoter: promoter for bacteriophage SP6 RNA polymerase
   3983..4207    +  polyA_signal   bGH poly(A) signal: bovine growth hormone polyadenylation signal
   4211..4232    +  promoter       SV40 promoter (fragment): SV40 enhancer and early promoter
   4253..4681    +  rep_origin     f1 ori (sequence partly withheld): f1 bacteriophage origin of replication; arrow indicates direction of (+) strand synthesis
   4695..5025    +  promoter       SV40 promoter: SV40 enhancer and early promoter
   5038..5196    +  CDS            ble (fragment): BLE_KLEPN - Experimental evidence at protein level: Swiss-Prot protein existence level 1. Binding protein with a strong affinity to the bleomycin family of antibiotics. Binds to CL990; an antimitotic-antibiotic compound. From Klebsiella pneumoniae.
   5191..5312    +  polyA_signal   SV40 poly(A) signal: SV40 polyadenylation signal
   5385..5401    -  protein_bind   lac operator: The lac repressor binds to the lac operator to inhibit transcription in E. coli. This inhibition can be relieved by adding lactose or isopropyl-β-D-thiogalactopyranoside (IPTG). lac repressor encoded by lacI
   5409..5439    -  promoter       lac promoter: promoter for the E. coli lac operon
   5454..5475    -  protein_bind   CAP binding site: CAP binding activates transcription in the presence of cAMP. E. coli catabolite activator protein
   5488..5580    -  CDS            lacI (fragment): lac repressor; lacI; The lac repressor binds to the lac operator to inhibit transcription in E. coli. This inhibition can be relieved by adding lactose or isopropyl-β-D-thiogalactopyranoside (IPTG).
   5763..6351    -  rep_origin     ori: high-copy-number ColE1/pMB1/pBR322/pUC origin of replication
   6522..7382    -  CDS            AmpR: β-lactamase; bla; confers resistance to ampicillin, carbenicillin, and related antibiotics
   7383..7487    -  promoter       AmpR promoter: bla
