>Addgene plasmid #159299 | pCMV-AAVS1-TALEN-L | addgene full sequence | sequence record 311595 | Addgene NGS Result
GACATTGATTATTGACTAGTTATTAATAGTAATCAATTACGGGGTCATTAGTTCATAGCCCATATATGGA
GTTCCGCGTTACATAACTTACGGTAAATGGCCCGCCTGGCTGACCGCCCAACGACCCCCGCCCATTGACG
TCAATAATGACGTATGTTCCCATAGTAACGCCAATAGGGACTTTCCATTGACGTCAATGGGTGGAGTATT
TACGGTAAACTGCCCACTTGGCAGTACATCAAGTGTATCATATGCCAAGTACGCCCCCTATTGACGTCAA
TGACGGTAAATGGCCCGCCTGGCATTATGCCCAGTACATGACCTTATGGGACTTTCCTACTTGGCAGTAC
ATCTACGTATTAGTCATCGCTATTACCATGGTGATGCGGTTTTGGCAGTACATCAATGGGCGTGGATAGC
GGTTTGACTCACGGGGATTTCCAAGTCTCCACCCCATTGACGTCAATGGGAGTTTGTTTTGGCACCAAAA
TCAACGGGACTTTCCAAAATGTCGTAACAACTCCGCCCCATTGACGCAAATGGGCGGTAGGCGTGTACGG
TGGGAGGTCTATATAAGCAGAGCTCTCTGGCTAACTAGAGAACCCACTGCTTACTGGCTTATCGAAATTA
ATACGACTCACTATAGGGAGACCCAAGCTTCCACCATGGACTACAAGGACCACGACGGCGATTACAAGGA
TCACGATATCGACTATAAGGACGACGATGACAAGATGGCCCCCAAGAAAAAGCGGAAAGTGGGCATCCAC
CGGGGGGTACCAATGGTGGACCTGCGGACCCTGGGCTACAGCCAGCAGCAGCAAGAGAAGATCAAGCCCA
AAGTGCGGAGCACCGTGGCCCAGCACCACGAAGCCCTCGTGGGCCACGGCTTTACCCACGCCCACATCGT
GGCCCTGAGCCAGCATCCTGCCGCCCTGGGAACAGTGGCCGTGAAGTACCAGGACATGATCGCCGCCCTG
CCCGAGGCCACACACGAGGCCATTGTGGGAGTGGGCAAGCAGTGGTCCGGCGCCAGAGCCCTGGAAGCCC
TGCTGACAGTGGCCGGCGAGCTGAGAGGACCCCCCCTGCAGCTGGATACCGGCCAGCTGCTGAAGATCGC
CAAGCGGGGAGGCGTGACCGCCGTGGAAGCTGTGCACGCTTGGCGGAACGCCCTGACAGGCGCCCCTCTG
AACCTGACCCCCGACCAGGTGGTGGCCATTGCCTCTCACGACGGCGGCAAGCAGGCCCTGGAAACCGTGC
AGAGACTGCTGCCCGTGCTGTGCCAGGACCACGGCCTGACACCTGAGCAGGTCGTGGCTATCGCCAGCCA
CGATGGGGGAAAACAGGCTCTGGAAACAGTCCAGCGGCTGCTCCCTGTCCTGTGTCAGGCCCATGGACTG
ACCCCAGATCAGGTCGTCGCAATCGCCTCCCATGACGGGGGGAAACAGGCCCTTGAGACAGTGCAACGCC
TCCTGCCAGTGCTGTGTCAAGCTCACGGGCTGACCCCTGCACAGGTGGTCGCTATTGCTAGCCATGACGG
CGGAAAGCAAGCACTCGAAACTGTTCAGCGCCTGTTGCCAGTCTTGTGTCAGGATCATGGCCTCACACCA
GACCAAGTGGTGGCAATCGCTAGCAACGGCGGAGGAAAGCAAGCTCTTGAGACTGTGCAGAGGCTGTTGC
CGGTTCTCTGTCAAGACCACGGACTGACTCCCGAACAAGTGGTCGCCATAGCTTCCCATGATGGGGGCAA
GCAGGCATTGGAGACTGTGCAACGGCTGCTCCCGGTGCTTTGCCAGGCTCACGGACTCACTCCAGACCAG
GTTGTGGCTATAGCAAGTCATGATGGCGGCAAACAAGCTCTTGAAACCGTTCAACGGCTTCTGCCTGTGC
TCTGCCAAGCACATGGCCTGACTCCCGCCCAGGTTGTCGCAATTGCCAGCAACATCGGAGGGAAACAAGC
CTTGGAAACTGTCCAAAGACTGCTTCCGGTCCTTTGTCAAGATCATGGACTTACGCCGGATCAAGTGGTT
GCTATCGCATCCCACGATGGCGGGAAGCAGGCACTTGAAACGGTCCAAAGGCTCCTGCCGGTTTTGTGCC
AAGACCATGGGCTCACACCCGAACAGGTTGTCGCTATCGCTTCACACGACGGTGGCAAACAGGCATTGGA
AACAGTTCAGAGACTCCTTCCTGTTCTTTGCCAAGCCCACGGCCTTACCCCCGATCAAGTTGTGGCAATT
GCAAGCCACGACGGGGGGAAGCAAGCTCTGGAAACGGTTCAAAGATTGCTGCCAGTCCTGTGCCAGGCAC
ATGGCCTTACCCCTGCACAAGTCGTGGCTATAGCCTCACATGACGGTGGAAAACAAGCCCTGGAAACGGT
GCAACGACTTCTCCCAGTTCTGTGCCAGGATCATGGGCTGACTCCGGATCAGGTTGTGGCCATTGCTTCC
AATATCGGAGGGAAGCAGGCTCTCGAAACCGTGCAACGCCTGCTTCCCGTCTTGTGCCAAGATCACGGTC
TTACTCCAGAGCAAGTCGTTGCCATTGCATCCCACGACGGGGGCAAACAAGCCCTCGAAACTGTCCAGCG
GCTCCTGCCCGTTCTTTGTCAAGCACACGGATTGACACCTGACCAAGTTGTTGCTATTGCCTCCAACATT
GGTGGCAAGCAAGCCTTGGAGACAGTTCAAAGGCTCTTGCCCGTGCTCTGTCAGGCTCATGGTCTTACAC
CCGCTCAGGTGGTGGCAATAGCCAACAACAACGGCGGAAAACAGGCACTTGAGACTGTCCAGAGATTGCT
CCCAGTGTTGTGTCAAGACCACGGCTTGACACCAGAACAGGTGGTCGCAATAGCATCCAACGGCGGAGGC
AGACCCGCCCTGGAATCCATTGTGGCCCAGCTGAGCAGACCCGACCCAGCCCTGGCCGCCCTGACCAACG
ATCATCTGGTGGCCCTGGCCTGCCTGGGCGGCAGACCTGCTCTGGACGCCGTGAAGAAGGGCCTGCCTCA
CGCCCCTGCCCTGATCAAGCGGACCAACAGAAGAATCCCCGAGCGGACCAGCCACCGGGTGGCCGGATCC
CAGCTGGTCAAGAGCGAGCTGGAAGAGAAGAAGTCCGAGCTGCGGCACAAGCTGAAATACGTGCCCCACG
AGTACATCGAGCTGATCGAGATCGCCCGGAACAGCACCCAGGACAGAATCCTGGAAATGAAGGTCATGGA
ATTCTTCATGAAGGTGTACGGCTACCGGGGCAAGCACCTGGGCGGCTCCAGAAAGCCCGACGGCGCCATC
TACACCGTGGGCAGCCCCATCGACTACGGCGTGATCGTGGACACCAAGGCCTACAGCGGCGGCTACAACC
TGCCCATCGGACAGGCCGACGAGATGGAAAGATACGTGGAAGAGAACCAGACCAGGGACAAGCACCTGAA
CCCCAACGAGTGGTGGAAGGTGTACCCCAGCAGCGTGACCGAGTTCAAGTTCCTGTTCGTGTCCGGCCAC
TTCAAGGGCAACTACAAAGCCCAGCTGACCCGGCTGAACCACATCACCAACTGCAACGGCGCCGTGCTGA
GCGTGGAAGAACTGCTGATCGGCGGCGAGATGATCAAGGCCGGCACCCTGACCCTGGAAGAAGTGCGGCG
GAAGTTCAACAATGGCGAGATCAACTTCCGCAGCTGACTCGAGCATGCATCTAGAGGGCCCTATTCTATA
GTGTCACCTAAATGCTAGAGCTCGCTGATCAGCCTCGACTGTGCCTTCTAGTTGCCAGCCATCTGTTGTT
TGCCCCTCCCCCGTGCCTTCCTTGACCCTGGAAGGTGCCACTCCCACTGTCCTTTCCTAATAAAATGAGG
AAATTGCATCGCATTGTCTGAGTAGGTGTCATTCTATTCTGGGGGGTGGGGTGGGGCAGGACAGCAAGGG
GGAGGATTGGGAAGACAATAGCAGGCATGCTGGGGATGCGGTGGGCTCTATGGCTTCTGAGGCGGAAAGA
ACCAGCTGGGGCTCTAGGGGGTATCCCC
[124 nt withheld, positions 4019-4142]
C
[91 nt withheld, positions 4144-4234]
A
[49 nt withheld, positions 4236-4284]
CCTTTGACGTTGGAGTCCACGTTCTTT
[37 nt withheld, positions 4312-4348]
ACCCTATCTCGGTCTATTCTTTTGATTTATAAGGGATTTTGCCGATTTCGGCCTATTGGTTAAAAAATGA
GCTGATTTAACAAAAATTTAACGCGAATTAATTCTGTGGAATGTGTGTCAGTTAGGGTGTGGAAAGTCCC
CAGGCTCCCCAGCAGGCAGAAGTATGCAAAGCATGCATCTCAATTAGTCAGCAACCAGGTGTGGAAAGTC
CCCAGGCTCCCCAGCAGGCAGAAGTATGCAAAGCATGCATCTCAATTAGTCAGCAACCATAGTCCCGCCC
CTAACTCCGCCCATCCCGCCCCTAACTCCGCCCAGTTCCGCCCATTCTCCGCCCCATGGCTGACTAATTT
TTTTTATTTATGCAGAGGCCGAGGCCGCCTCTGCCTCTGAGCTATTCCAGAAGTAGTGAGGAGGCTTTTT
TGGAGGCCTAGGCTTTTGCAAAAAGCTCCCCGAAATGACCGACCAAGCGACGCCCAACCTGCCATCACGA
GATTTCGATTCCACCGCCGCCTTCTATGAAAGGTTGGGCTTCGGAATCGTTTTCCGGGACGCCGGCTGGA
TGATCCTCCAGCGCGGGGATCTCATGCTGGAGTTCTTCGCCCACCCCAACTTGTTTATTGCAGCTTATAA
TGGTTACAAATAAAGCAATAGCATCACAAATTTCACAAATAAAGCATTTTTTTCACTGCATTCTAGTTGT
GGTTTGTCCAAACTCATCAATGTATCTTATCATGTCTGTATACCGTCGACCTCTAGCTAGAGCTTGGCGT
AATCATGGTCATAGCTGTTTCCTGTGTGAAATTGTTATCCGCTCACAATTCCACACAACATACGAGCCGG
AAGCATAAAGTGTAAAGCCTGGGGTGCCTAATGAGTGAGCTAACTCACATTAATTGCGTTGCGCTCACTG
CCCGCTTTCCAGTCGGGAAACCTGTCGTGCCAGCTGCATTAATGAATCGGCCAACGCGCGGGGAGAGGCG
GTTTGCGTATTGGGCGCTCTTCCGCTTCCTCGCTCACTGACTCGCTGCGCTCGGTCGTTCGGCTGCGGCG
AGCGGTATCAGCTCACTCAAAGGCGGTAATACGGTTATCCACAGAATCAGGGGATAACGCAGGAAAGAAC
ATGTGAGCAAAAGGCCAGCAAAAGGCCAGGAACCGTAAAAAGGCCGCGTTGCTGGCGTTTTTCCATAGGC
TCCGCCCCCCTGACGAGCATCACAAAAATCGACGCTCAAGTCAGAGGTGGCGAAACCCGACAGGACTATA
AAGATACCAGGCGTTTCCCCCTGGAAGCTCCCTCGTGCGCTCTCCTGTTCCGACCCTGCCGCTTACCGGA
TACCTGTCCGCCTTTCTCCCTTCGGGAAGCGTGGCGCTTTCTCATAGCTCACGCTGTAGGTATCTCAGTT
CGGTGTAGGTCGTTCGCTCCAAGCTGGGCTGTGTGCACGAACCCCCCGTTCAGCCCGACCGCTGCGCCTT
ATCCGGTAACTATCGTCTTGAGTCCAACCCGGTAAGACACGACTTATCGCCACTGGCAGCAGCCACTGGT
AACAGGATTAGCAGAGCGAGGTATGTAGGCGGTGCTACAGAGTTCTTGAAGTGGTGGCCTAACTACGGCT
ACACTAGAAGAACAGTATTTGGTATCTGCGCTCTGCTGAAGCCAGTTACCTTCGGAAAAAGAGTTGGTAG
CTCTTGATCCGGCAAACAAACCACCGCTGGTAGCGGTGGTTTTTTTGTTTGCAAGCAGCAGATTACGCGC
AGAAAAAAAGGATCTCAAGAAGATCCTTTGATCTTTTCTACGGGGTCTGACGCTCAGTGGAACGAAAACT
CACGTTAAGGGATTTTGGTCATGAGATTATCAAAAAGGATCTTCACCTAGATCCTTTTAAATTAAAAATG
AAGTTTTAAATCAATCTAAAGTATATATGAGTAAACTTGGTCTGACAGTTACCAATGCTTAATCAGTGAG
GCACCTATCTCAGCGATCTGTCTATTTCGTTCATCCATAGTTGCCTGACTCCCCGTCGTGTAGATAACTA
CGATACGGGAGGGCTTACCATCTGGCCCCAGTGCTGCAATGATACCGCGAGACCCACGCTCACCGGCTCC
AGATTTATCAGCAATAAACCAGCCAGCCGGAAGGGCCGAGCGCAGAAGTGGTCCTGCAACTTTATCCGCC
TCCATCCAGTCTATTAATTGTTGCCGGGAAGCTAGAGTAAGTAGTTCGCCAGTTAATAGTTTGCGCAACG
TTGTTGCCATTGCTACAGGCATCGTGGTGTCACGCTCGTCGTTTGGTATGGCTTCATTCAGCTCCGGTTC
CCAACGATCAAGGCGAGTTACATGATCCCCCATGTTGTGCAAAAAAGCGGTTAGCTCCTTCGGTCCTCCG
ATCGTTGTCAGAAGTAAGTTGGCCGCAGTGTTATCACTCATGGTTATGGCAGCACTGCATAATTCTCTTA
CTGTCATGCCATCCGTAAGATGCTTTTCTGTGACTGGTGAGTACTCAACCAAGTCATTCTGAGAATAGTG
TATGCGGCGACCGAGTTGCTCTTGCCCGGCGTCAATACGGGATAATACCGCGCCACATAGCAGAACTTTA
AAAGTGCTCATCATTGGAAAACGTTCTTCGGGGCGAAAACTCTCAAGGATCTTACCGCTGTTGAGATCCA
GTTCGATGTAACCCACTCGTGCACCCAACTGATCTTCAGCATCTTTTACTTTCACCAGCGTTTCTGGGTG
AGCAAAAACAGGAAGGCAAAATGCCGCAAAAAAGGGAATAAGGGCGACACGGAAATGTTGAATACTCATA
CTCTTCCTTTTTCAATATTATTGAAGCATTTATCAGGGTTATTGTCTCATGAGCGGATACATATTTGAAT
GTATTTAGAAAAATAAACAAATAGGGGTTCCGCGCACATTTCCCCGAAAAGTGCCACCTGACGTCGACGG
ATCGGGAGATCTCCCGATCCCCTATGGTGCACTCTCAGTACAATCTGCTCTGATGCCGCATAGTTAAGCC
AGTATCTGCTCCCTGCTTGTGTGTTGGAGGTCGCTGAGTAGTGCGCGAGCAAAATTTAAGCTACAACAAG
GCAAGGCTTGACCGACAATTGCATGAAGAATCTGCTTAGGGTTAGGCGTTTTGCGCTGCTTCGCGATGTA
CGGGCCAGATATACGCGTT
Features (pLannotate 1.2.2; 23 found; start..end, strand, type, name):
      1..380     +  enhancer       CMV enhancer: human cytomegalovirus immediate early enhancer
    381..584     +  promoter       CMV promoter: human cytomegalovirus (CMV) immediate early promoter
    580..613     +  LTR            5' LTR (truncated) (fragment): truncated 5' long terminal repeat (LTR) from HIV-1
    629..647     +  promoter       T7 promoter: promoter for bacteriophage T7 RNA polymerase
    717..734     +  CDS            FLAG (fragment): FLAG® epitope tag, followed by an enterokinase cleavage site
    786..1295    +  CDS            avrBs3 (fragment): AVRB3_XANEU - Experimental evidence at protein level: Swiss-Prot protein existence level 1. Avirulence protein. Acts as a transcription factor in C.annuum plants. In susceptible plants lacking the Bs3 resistance gene induces expression of a number of genes, including genes homologous to a family of auxin-induced genes, alpha-expansin genes, pectate lyase, anthocyanidin glucoside rhamnosyl transferase and at least one transcription factor, UPA20. Their expression leads to plant hypertrophy in mesophyll cells, probably mainly mediated by UPA20 (PubMed:17962565). In resistant plants induces the h
   2886..3092    +  CDS            avrBs3 (fragment): AVRB3_XANEU - Experimental evidence at protein level: Swiss-Prot protein existence level 1. Avirulence protein. Acts as a transcription factor in C.annuum plants. In susceptible plants lacking the Bs3 resistance gene induces expression of a number of genes, including genes homologous to a family of auxin-induced genes, alpha-expansin genes, pectate lyase, anthocyanidin glucoside rhamnosyl transferase and at least one transcription factor, UPA20. Their expression leads to plant hypertrophy in mesophyll cells, probably mainly mediated by UPA20 (PubMed:17962565). In resistant plants induces the h
   3081..3668    +  CDS            fokIR (fragment): T2F1_PLAOK - Also known as rfoKI. Experimental evidence at protein level: Swiss-Prot protein existence level 1. Recognizes the double-stranded sequence 5'-GGATG-3'/3'-CATCC- 5' and cleaves respectively 14 bases after G-1 and 13 bases before C-1. From Planomicrobium okeanokoites (Planococcus okeanokoites) (Flavobacterium okeanokoites).
   3705..3723    -  promoter       SP6 promoter: promoter for bacteriophage SP6 RNA polymerase
   3749..3973    +  polyA_signal   bGH poly(A) signal: bovine growth hormone polyadenylation signal
   3977..3998    +  promoter       SV40 promoter (fragment): SV40 enhancer and early promoter
   4019..4447    +  rep_origin     f1 ori (sequence partly withheld): f1 bacteriophage origin of replication; arrow indicates direction of (+) strand synthesis
   4461..4790    +  promoter       SV40 promoter: SV40 enhancer and early promoter
   4803..4961    +  CDS            ble (fragment): BLE_KLEPN - Experimental evidence at protein level: Swiss-Prot protein existence level 1. Binding protein with a strong affinity to the bleomycin family of antibiotics. Binds to CL990; an antimitotic-antibiotic compound. From Klebsiella pneumoniae.
   4956..5077    +  polyA_signal   SV40 poly(A) signal: SV40 polyadenylation signal
   5150..5166    -  protein_bind   lac operator: The lac repressor binds to the lac operator to inhibit transcription in E. coli. This inhibition can be relieved by adding lactose or isopropyl-β-D-thiogalactopyranoside (IPTG). lac repressor encoded by lacI
   5174..5204    -  promoter       lac promoter: promoter for the E. coli lac operon
   5219..5240    -  protein_bind   CAP binding site: CAP binding activates transcription in the presence of cAMP. E. coli catabolite activator protein
   5253..5345    -  CDS            lacI (fragment): lac repressor; lacI; The lac repressor binds to the lac operator to inhibit transcription in E. coli. This inhibition can be relieved by adding lactose or isopropyl-β-D-thiogalactopyranoside (IPTG).
   5528..6116    -  rep_origin     ori: high-copy-number ColE1/pMB1/pBR322/pUC origin of replication
   6287..7147    -  CDS            AmpR: β-lactamase; bla; confers resistance to ampicillin, carbenicillin, and related antibiotics
   7148..7252    -  promoter       AmpR promoter: bla
   7311..7363    -  misc_feature   bom (fragment): basis of mobility region from pBR322
