[The description below was written by a language model from this plasmid's Addgene catalogue record and pLannotate feature annotations shown in this document.]
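Description:
pCMV-AAVS1-TALEN-L is a pcDNA-based mammalian expression plasmid of about 7.5 kb. It encodes the left half of a TALEN pair directed at the AAVS1 locus. It is maintained in E. coli through a high-copy ColE1/pUC-type origin and selected with ampicillin via the AmpR (β-lactamase) cassette. An f1 origin is also present. Downstream of the expression unit, an SV40 promoter and SV40 poly(A) signal flank only a short fragment of a ble (bleomycin-family resistance) gene, so the annotation does not support a functional mammalian selection marker. Small annotated fragments of lacI, the lac promoter/operator, bom and an HIV-1 LTR appear to be backbone remnants or incidental matches.

The payload is a synthetic open reading frame driven by the CMV immediate-early enhancer and promoter and terminated by the bGH polyadenylation signal. T7 and SP6 promoters flank the insert. The annotated coding segments begin with a partial FLAG epitope match. They continue with N-terminal and C-terminal fragments homologous to Xanthomonas TAL effectors (AvrBs3/PthXo1). An unannotated stretch of roughly 1.6 kb lies between these fragments and is consistent with the custom repeat array that specifies the DNA target. The frame ends with the FokI nuclease domain. The record describes this FokI as an obligate heterodimer variant, meaning cleavage should require pairing with a complementary FokI on a partner (right) TALEN bound at the adjacent half-site, which reduces cutting by homodimers. The specific FokI mutations and the target sequence are not stated.

The depositor sequence and the repository's sequencing result give essentially the same feature map, differing by one nucleotide in length and in start coordinate. The plasmid is intended for co-delivery with its right-hand partner into mammalian cells to make a double-strand break at AAVS1, a site commonly used as a safe harbour for transgene insertion.
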