Addgene plasmid #159299: pCMV-AAVS1-TALEN-L
Purpose: TALEN (left) targeting the AAVS1 locus with obligate heterodimer FokI
Depositing lab: Kosuke Yusa. Depositing organization: Wellcome Sanger Institute.
Backbone
  Vector backbone: pcDNA
  Backbone size w/o insert (bp): 4506
  Total vector size (bp): 7518
  Vector type: Mammalian Expression, TALEN
Growth in bacteria
  Bacterial resistance: Ampicillin, 100 μg/mL
  Growth temperature: 37°C
  Growth strain: NEB Stable
  Copy number: High Copy
Gene/Insert
  Gene/Insert name: TALEN targeting the AAVS1
  Species: Synthetic
  Promoter: CMV promoter
  Cloning method: Unknown
  Sequencing primers: 5′ tgggagtttgttttggcacc
Terms and licenses: Academic/Nonprofit Terms; Industry Terms: Not Available to Industry
How to cite: pCMV-AAVS1-TALEN-L was a gift from Kosuke Yusa (Addgene plasmid # 159299 ; http://n2t.net/addgene:159299 ; RRID:Addgene_159299)
